Addgene plasmid #231387: pAGC-Lb12-P1Bb
Purpose: For crRNA cloning with LbCas12a vectors for genome editing in Arabidopsis
Depositing lab: Qi-Jun Chen. Depositing organization: China Agricultural University. Publication: Enhanced editing efficiency in Arabidopsis with a LbCas12a variant harboring D156R and E795L mutations. Xin C, Qiao D, Wang J, Sun W, Cao Z, Lu Y, Jiang Y, Chai Y, Wang XC, Chen QJ. aBIOTECH. 2024 Mar 26;5(2):117-126. doi: 10.1007/s42994-024-00144-w. eCollection 2024 Jun. PubMed 38978783.
Backbone
  Vector backbone: pUC57
  Vector type: Plant Expression, CRISPR
Growth in bacteria
  Bacterial resistance: Ampicillin, 100 μg/mL
  Growth temperature: 37°C
  Growth strain: DH5alpha
  Copy number: High Copy
Gene/Insert
  Gene/Insert name: U6-29 (alt name: pAGC-8xLb-P1)
  gRNA/shRNA sequence: U6-29 cassette
  Species: Synthetic
  Cloning method: Golden Gate
Terms and licenses: Academic/Nonprofit Terms; Industry Terms: Not Available to Industry
How to cite: pAGC-Lb12-P1Bb was a gift from Qi-Jun Chen (Addgene plasmid # 231387 ; http://n2t.net/addgene:231387 ; RRID:Addgene_231387)
