[The description below was written by a language model from this plasmid's Addgene catalogue record and pLannotate feature annotations shown in this document.]
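Description:
pAGC-Lb12-P1Bb is a small (about 3.3 kb) pUC57-based cloning plasmid that serves as a module for building crRNA expression units to be used alongside LbCas12a vectors for genome editing in Arabidopsis. It is propagated in E. coli as a high-copy plasmid from the ColE1/pUC-type origin and is selected with ampicillin through the β-lactamase gene and its native promoter. The remaining annotated elements are ordinary backbone remnants: short fragments of bom, rop and lacI, together with the lac promoter, lac operator, CAP binding site and a partial lacZα coding region.

The catalogued insert is a synthetic "U6-29 cassette", with Golden Gate given as the cloning method. U6-29 most likely refers to the Arabidopsis U6-29 small nuclear RNA gene promoter, an RNA polymerase III promoter widely used to drive guide RNA expression in plants, though the record does not spell this out. The automated feature table does not annotate the cassette. It leaves an unannotated stretch of roughly 700 bp between the lacZα fragment and the lac operator, which is the likely location of the insert since it interrupts the lacZα region. The record does not describe the promoter boundaries, any Cas12a direct repeats, the terminator or the type IIS restriction sites used for assembly. The alternative name pAGC-8xLb-P1 hints at a positional role in a multi-unit crRNA assembly series, but this is not explained.

The plasmid carries no nuclease gene, plant selection marker or T-DNA borders in the annotation, so it appears to function as an intermediate or template for assembling crRNA units into separate LbCas12a vectors rather than as a plant transformation vector itself.
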