Features (pLannotate 1.2.2; 10 found; start..end, strand, type, name):
    137..236     +  misc_feature   bom (fragment): basis of mobility region from pBR322
    242..399     -  CDS            lacZα (fragment): LacZα fragment of β-galactosidase; lacZ fragment
   1084..1100    -  protein_bind   lac operator: The lac repressor binds to the lac operator to inhibit transcription in E. coli. This inhibition can be relieved by adding lactose or isopropyl-β-D-thiogalactopyranoside (IPTG). lac repressor encoded by lacI
   1108..1138    -  promoter       lac promoter: promoter for the E. coli lac operon
   1153..1174    -  protein_bind   CAP binding site: CAP binding activates transcription in the presence of cAMP. E. coli catabolite activator protein
   1187..1279    -  CDS            lacI (fragment): lac repressor; lacI; The lac repressor binds to the lac operator to inhibit transcription in E. coli. This inhibition can be relieved by adding lactose or isopropyl-β-D-thiogalactopyranoside (IPTG).
   1462..2050    -  rep_origin     ori: high-copy-number ColE1/pMB1/pBR322/pUC origin of replication
   2221..3081    -  CDS            AmpR: β-lactamase; bla; confers resistance to ampicillin, carbenicillin, and related antibiotics
   3082..3186    -  promoter       AmpR promoter: bla
   3281..35      +  CDS            rop (fragment) (across the origin): Rop protein, which maintains plasmids at low copy number; rop
>Addgene plasmid #231387 | pAGC-Lb12-P1Bb | addgene full sequence | sequence record 461810 | Addgene NGS Result
TCGCGCGTTTCGGTGATGACGGTGAAAACCTCTGACACATGCAGCTCCCGGAGACGGTCACAGCTTGTCT
GTAAGCGGATGCCGGGAGCAGACAAGCCCGTCAGGGCGCGTCAGCGGGTGTTGGCGGGTGTCGGGGCTGG
CTTAACTATGCGGCATCAGAGCAGATTGTACTGAGAGTGCACCAGATGCGGTGTGAAATACCGCACAGAT
GCGTAAGGAGAAAATACCGCATCAGGCGCCATTCGCCATTCAGGCTGCGCAACTGTTGGGAAGGGCGATC
GGTGCGGGCCTCTTCGCTATTACGCCAGCTGGCGAAAGGGGGATGTGCTGCAAGGCGATTAAGTTGGGTA
ACGCCAGGGTTTTCCCAGTCACGACGTTGTAAAACGACGGCCAGTGAATTGGAGATCGGTACTTCGCGAA
TGCGTCGAGATCACCATACATTACCCTGTTATCCCTATTGGTCTCACGGCATGTCTTCACACCACCATGA
AGACATTCTACACTTAGTAGAAATTACAATCTCTTAGTCGACTCTACCAATATATAAACAGAGCTTCTAT
TTTCAACTGAACGATGTGGGATGTTTTTGACATCGTTTACAGCTTAAACGGGCTCGTTTATTAAAAGCCC
TCTTCTTTCGATCCATCAACATTATTGGCCTTAAGTAAAACAAGCCTCTTTATGATTGAGAAAACGCCGT
CGTTGGTGCACCAGAGAGAAGAAACAAAACAGCTAGCGTTAGATAAACTTTAAAATTGTTTGCATCCTCA
TTTGTCTGTCAGGCTGCAGTAGTTTGGATTAAGGATCATGAGAGCTGAAACACGCAAAAAAGCTGGGAAA
TTCTATCCAAAAAAAAGTCCCATTCGCCATGCCGAAGCATGTTGCCCAGCCGGCGCCAGCGAGGAGGCTG
GGACCATGCCGGCCAACTGTCTTCATTGGTTGTGAAGACATATCTTGAGACCGTAACTATAACGGTCCTA
AGGTAGCGAAGATATTATTAGATTCGGATGACGTGAACGACGAGTGCAGAGGCGTGCAAGCGAGCTTGGC
GTAATCATGGTCATAGCTGTTTCCTGTGTGAAATTGTTATCCGCTCACAATTCCACACAACATACGAGCC
GGAAGCATAAAGTGTAAAGCCTGGGGTGCCTAATGAGTGAGCTAACTCACATTAATTGCGTTGCGCTCAC
TGCCCGCTTTCCAGTCGGGAAACCTGTCGTGCCAGCTGCATTAATGAATCGGCCAACGCGCGGGGAGAGG
CGGTTTGCGTATTGGGCGCTCTTCCGCTTCCTCGCTCACTGACTCGCTGCGCTCGGTCGTTCGGCTGCGG
CGAGCGGTATCAGCTCACTCAAAGGCGGTAATACGGTTATCCACAGAATCAGGGGATAACGCAGGAAAGA
ACATGTGAGCAAAAGGCCAGCAAAAGGCCAGGAACCGTAAAAAGGCCGCGTTGCTGGCGTTTTTCCATAG
GCTCCGCCCCCCTGACGAGCATCACAAAAATCGACGCTCAAGTCAGAGGTGGCGAAACCCGACAGGACTA
TAAAGATACCAGGCGTTTCCCCCTGGAAGCTCCCTCGTGCGCTCTCCTGTTCCGACCCTGCCGCTTACCG
GATACCTGTCCGCCTTTCTCCCTTCGGGAAGCGTGGCGCTTTCTCATAGCTCACGCTGTAGGTATCTCAG
TTCGGTGTAGGTCGTTCGCTCCAAGCTGGGCTGTGTGCACGAACCCCCCGTTCAGCCCGACCGCTGCGCC
TTATCCGGTAACTATCGTCTTGAGTCCAACCCGGTAAGACACGACTTATCGCCACTGGCAGCAGCCACTG
GTAACAGGATTAGCAGAGCGAGGTATGTAGGCGGTGCTACAGAGTTCTTGAAGTGGTGGCCTAACTACGG
CTACACTAGAAGAACAGTATTTGGTATCTGCGCTCTGCTGAAGCCAGTTACCTTCGGAAAAAGAGTTGGT
AGCTCTTGATCCGGCAAACAAACCACCGCTGGTAGCGGTGGTTTTTTTGTTTGCAAGCAGCAGATTACGC
GCAGAAAAAAAGGATCTCAAGAAGATCCTTTGATCTTTTCTACGGGGTCTGACGCTCAGTGGAACGAAAA
CTCACGTTAAGGGATTTTGGTCATGAGATTATCAAAAAGGATCTTCACCTAGATCCTTTTAAATTAAAAA
TGAAGTTTTAAATCAATCTAAAGTATATATGAGTAAACTTGGTCTGACAGTTACCAATGCTTAATCAGTG
AGGCACCTATCTCAGCGATCTGTCTATTTCGTTCATCCATAGTTGCCTGACTCCCCGTCGTGTAGATAAC
TACGATACGGGAGGGCTTACCATCTGGCCCCAGTGCTGCAATGATACCGCGAGAGCCACGCTCACCGGCT
CCAGATTTATCAGCAATAAACCAGCCAGCCGGAAGGGCCGAGCGCAGAAGTGGTCCTGCAACTTTATCCG
CCTCCATCCAGTCTATTAATTGTTGCCGGGAAGCTAGAGTAAGTAGTTCGCCAGTTAATAGTTTGCGCAA
CGTTGTTGCCATTGCTACAGGCATCGTGGTGTCACGCTCGTCGTTTGGTATGGCTTCATTCAGCTCCGGT
TCCCAACGATCAAGGCGAGTTACATGATCCCCCATGTTGTGCAAAAAAGCGGTTAGCTCCTTCGGTCCTC
CGATCGTTGTCAGAAGTAAGTTGGCCGCAGTGTTATCACTCATGGTTATGGCAGCACTGCATAATTCTCT
TACTGTCATGCCATCCGTAAGATGCTTTTCTGTGACTGGTGAGTACTCAACCAAGTCATTCTGAGAATAG
TGTATGCGGCGACCGAGTTGCTCTTGCCCGGCGTCAATACGGGATAATACCGCGCCACATAGCAGAACTT
TAAAAGTGCTCATCATTGGAAAACGTTCTTCGGGGCGAAAACTCTCAAGGATCTTACCGCTGTTGAGATC
CAGTTCGATGTAACCCACTCGTGCACCCAACTGATCTTCAGCATCTTTTACTTTCACCAGCGTTTCTGGG
TGAGCAAAAACAGGAAGGCAAAATGCCGCAAAAAAGGGAATAAGGGCGACACGGAAATGTTGAATACTCA
TACTCTTCCTTTTTCAATATTATTGAAGCATTTATCAGGGTTATTGTCTCATGAGCGGATACATATTTGA
ATGTATTTAGAAAAATAAACAAATAGGGGTTCCGCGCACATTTCCCCGAAAAGTGCCACCTGACGTCTAA
GAAACCATTATTATCATGACATTAACCTATAAAAATAGGCGTATCACGAGGCCCTTTCGTC
